>Addgene plasmid #156381 | pNK141h2 | addgene full sequence | sequence record 317807 | Addgene NGS Result
GGAATTGTGAGCGGATAACAATTCTATATCTGTTATTTTTTCCAACCACAGATCTATGAGCAAAGGTGAA
GAACTGTTTACCGGCAGTAAAGGAGAAGCTGTGATTAAAGAGTTCATGCGCTTCAAAGTTCACATGGAGG
GTTCTATGAACGGTCACGAGTTCGAGATCGAAGGCGAAGGCGAGGGCCGTCCGTATGAAGGCACCCAGAC
CGCCAAACTGAAAGTGACTAAAGGCGGCCCGCTGCCTTTTTCCTGGGACATCCTGAGCCCGCAATTTATG
TACGGTTCTAGGGCGTTCATCAAACACCCAGCGGATATCCCGGACTATTATAAGCAGTCTTTTCCGGAAG
GTTTCAAGTGGGAACGCGTAATGAATTTTGAAGATGGTGGTGCCGTGACCGTCACTCAGGACACCTCCCT
GGAGGATGGCACCCTGATCTATAAAGTTAAACTGCGTGGTACTAATTTTCCACCTGATGGCCCGGTGATG
CAGAAAAAGACGATGGGTTGGGAGGCGTCTACCGAACGCTTGTATCCGGAAGATGGTGTGCTGAAAGGCG
ACATTAAAATGGCCCTGCGCCTGAAAGATGGCGGCCGCTATCTGGCTGACTTCAAAACCACGTACAAAGC
CAAGAAACCTGTGCAGATGCCTGGCGCGTACAATGTGGACCGCAAACTGGACATCACCTCTCATAATGAA
GATTATACGGTGGTAGAGCAATATGAGCGCTCCGAGGGTCGTCATTCTACCGGTGGCATGGATGAACTAT
ACAAATAAGTCGACCGGCTGCTAACAAAGCCCGCGGCCGCTGAAGATCGATCTCGACGAGTGAGAGAAGA
TTTTCAGCCTGATACAGATTAAATCAGAACGCAGAAGCGGTCTGATAAAACAGAATTTGCCTGGCGGCAG
TAGCGCGGTGGTCCCACCTGACCCCATGCCGAACTCAGAAGTGAAACGCCGTAGCGCCGATGGTAGTGTG
GGGTCACCCCATGCGAGAGTAGGGAACTGCCAGGCATCAAATAAAACGAAAGGCTCAGTCGAAAGACTGG
GCCTTTCGTTTTATCTGTTGTTTGTCGGTGAACGCTCTCCTGAGTAGGACAAATCCGCCGGGAGCGGATT
TGAACGTTGCGAAGCAACGGCCCGGAGGGTGGCGGGCAGGACGCCCGCCATAAACTGCCAGGCATCAAAT
TAAGCAGAAGGCCATCCTGACGGATGGCCTTTTTGCGTTTCTACAGAGCGTCAGACCCCTTAATAAGATG
ATCTTCTTGAGATCGTTTTGGTCTGCGCGTAATCTCTTGCTCTGAAAACGAAAAAACCGCCTTGCAGGGC
GGTTTTTCGAAGGTTCTCTGAGCTACCAACTCTTTGAACCGAGGTAACTGGCTTGGAGGAGCGCAGTCAC
CAAAACTTGTCCTTTCAGTTTAGCCTTAACCGGCGCATGACTTCAAGACTAACTCCTCTAAATCAATTAC
CAGTGGCTGCTGCCAGTGGTGCTTTTGCATGTCTTTCCGGGTTGGACTCAAGACGATAGTTACCGGATAA
GGCGCAGCGGTCGGACTGAACGGGGGGTTCGTGCATACAGTCCAGCTTGGAGCGAACTGCCTACCCGGAA
CTGAGTGTCAGGCGTGGAATGAGACAAACGCGGCCATAACAGCGGAATGACACCGGTAAACCGAAAGGCA
GGAACAGGAGAGCGCACGAGGGAGCCGCCAGGGGGAAACGCCTGGTATCTTTATAGTCCTGTCGGGTTTC
GCCACCACTGATTTGAGCGTCAGATTTCGTGATGCTTGTCAGGGGGGCGGAGCCTATGGAAAAACGGCTT
TGCCGCGGCCCTCTCGGATCTGTATGGTGCACTCTCAGTACAATCTGCTCTGATGCCGCATAGTTAAGCC
AGTATACACTCCGCTATCGCTACGTGACTGCCTCGACCTGCAGCAATTCCAACGCCATCAAAAATAATTC
GCGTCTGGCCTTCCTGTAGCCAGCTTTCATCAACATTAAATGTGAGCGAGTAACAACCCGTCGGATTCTC
CGTGGGAACAAACGGCGGATTGACCGTAATGGGATAGGTCACGTTGGTGTAGATGGGCGCATCGTAACCG
TGCATCTGCCAGTTTGAGGGGACGACGACAGTATCGGCCTCAGGAAGATCGCACTCCAGCCAGCTTTCCG
GCACCGCTTCTGGTGCCGGAAACCAGGCAAAGCGCCATTCGCCATTCAGGCTGCGCAACTGTTGGGAAGG
GCGATCGGTGCGGGCCTCTTCGCTATTACGCCAGCTGGCGAAAGGGGGATGTGCTGCAAGGCGATTAAGT
TGGGTAACGCCAGGGTTTTCCCAGTCACGACGTTGTAAAACGACGGCCAGTGAATCCGTAATCATGGTCA
TAGCTGTTTCCTGTGTGAAATTGTTATCCGCTCACAATTCCACACAACATACGAGCCGGAAGCATAAAGT
GTAAAGCCTGGGGTGCCTAATGAGTGAGCTAACTTACATTAATTGCGTTGCGCTCACTGCCCGCTTTCCA
GTCGGGAAACCTGTCGTGCCAGCTGCATTAATGAATCGGCCAACGCGCGGGGAGAGGCGGTTTGCGTATT
GGGCGCCAGGGTGGTTTTTCTTTTCACCAGTGAGACGGGCAACAGCTGATTGCCCTTCACCGCCTGGCCC
TGAGAGAGTTGCAGCAAGCGGTCCACGCTGGTTTGCCCCAGCAGGCGAAAATCCTGTTTGATGGTGGTTA
ACGGCGGGATATAACATGAGCTGTCTTCGGTATCGTCGTATCCCACTACCGAGATATCCGCACCAACGCG
CAGCCCGGACTCGGTAATGGCGCGCATTGCGCCCAGCGCCATCTGATCGTTGGCAACCAGCATCGCAGTG
GGAACGATGCCCTCATTCAGCATTTGCATGGTTTGTTGAAAACCGGACATGGCACTCCAGTCGCCTTCCC
GTTCCGCTATCGGCTGAATTTGATTGCGAGTGAGATATTTATGCCAGCCAGCCAGACGCAGACGCGCCGA
GACAGAACTTAATGGGCCCGCTAACAGCGCGATTTGCTGGTGACCCAATGCGACCAGATGCTCCACGCCC
AGTCGCGTACCGTCTTCATGGGAGAAAATAATACTGTTGATGGGTGTCTGGTCAGAGACATCAAGAAATA
ACGCCGGAACATTAGTGCAGGCAGCTTCCACAGCAATGGCATCCTGGTCATCCAGCGGATAGTTAATGAT
CAGCCCACTGACGCGTTGCGCGAGAAGATTGTGCACCGCCGCTTTACAGGCTTCGACGCCGCTTCGTTCT
ACCATCGACACCACCACGCTGGCACCCAGTTGATCGGCGCGAGATTTAATCGCCGCGACAATTTGCGACG
GCGCGTGCAGGGCCAGACTGGAGGTGGCAACGCCAATCAGCAACGACTGTTTGCCCGCCAGTTGTTGTGC
CACGCGGTTGGGAATGTAATTCAGCTCCGCCATCGCCGCTTCCACTTTTTCCCGCGTTTTCGCAGAAACG
TGGCTGGCCTGGTTCACCACGCGGGAAACGGTCTGATAAGAGACACCGGCATACTCTGCGACATCGTATA
ACGTTACTGGTTTCACATTCACCACCCTGAATTGACTCTCTTCCGGGCGCTATCATGCCATACCGCGAAA
GGTTTTGCACCATTCCATGGTGTCGGAATTGCTGCAGGTCGAGGGGGTCATGGCTGCGCCCCGACACCCG
CCAACACCCGCTGACGCGCCCTGACGGGCTTGTCTGCTCCCGGCATCCGCTTACAGACAAGCTGTGACCG
TCTCCGGGAGCTGCATGTGTCAGAGGTTTTCACCGTCATCACCGAAACGCGCGAGGCAGGATGGCGCCCA
ACAGTCCCCCGGCCACGGGGCCTGCCACCATACCCACGCCGAAACAAGCGCTCATGAGCCCGAAGTGGCG
AGCCCGATCTTCCCCATCGGTGATGTCGGCGATATAGGCGCCAGCAACCGCACCTGTGGCGCCGGTGATG
CCGGCCACGATGCGTCCGGCGTAGAGGATCCGTCGACCTACAGGGGGGGGGGGCGCTGAGGTCTGCCTCG
TGAAGAAGGTGTTGCTGACTCATACCAGGCCTGAATCGCCCCATCATCCAGCCAGAAAGTGAGGGAGCCA
CGGTTGATGAGAGCTTTGTTGTAGGTGGACCAGTTGGTGATTTTGAACTTTTGCTTTGCCACGGAACGGT
CTGCGTTGTCGGGAAGATGCGTGATCTGATCCTTCAACTCAGCAAAAGTTCGATTTATTCAACAAAGCCG
CCGTCCCGTCAAGTCAGCGTAATGCTCTGCCAGTGTTACAACCAATTAACCAATTCTGATTAGAAAAACT
CATCGAGCATCAAATGAAACTGCAATTTATTCATATCAGGATTATCAATACCATATTTTTGAAAAAGCCG
TTTCTGTAATGAAGGAGAAAACTCACCGAGGCAGTTCCATAGGATGGCAAGATCCTGGTATCGGTCTGCG
ATTCCGACTCGTCCAACATCAATACAACCTATTAATTTCCCCTCGTCAAAAATAAGGTTATCAAGTGAGA
AATCACCATGAGTGACGACTGAATCCGGTGAGAATGGCAAAAGCTTATGCATTTCTTTCCAGACTTGTTC
AACAGGCCAGCCATTACGCTCGTCATCAAAATCACTCGCATCAACCAAACCGTTATTCATTCGTGATTGC
GCCTGAGCGAGACGAAATACGCGATCGCTGTTAAAAGGACAATTACAAACAGGAATCGAATGCAACCGGC
GCAGGAACACTGCCAGCGCATCAACAATATTTTCACCTGAATCAGGATATTCTTCTAATACCTGGAATGC
TGTTTTCCCGGGGATCGCAGTGGTGAGTAACCATGCATCATCAGGAGTACGGATAAAATGCTTGATGGTC
GGAAGAGGCATAAATTCCGTCAGCCAGTTTAGTCTGACCATCTCATCTGTAACATCATTGGCAACGCTAC
CTTTGCCATGTTTCAGAAACAACTCTGGCGCATCGGGCTTCCCATACAATCGATAGATTGTCGCACCTGA
TTGCCCGACATTATCGCGAGCCCATTTATACCCATATAAATCAGCATCCATGTTGGAATTTAATCGCGGC
CTCGAGCAAGACGTTTCCCGTTGAATATGGCTCATAACACCCCTTGTATTACTGTTTATGTAAGCAGACA
GTTTTATTGTTCATGATGATATATTTTTATCTTGTGCAATGTAACATCAGAGATTTTGAGACACAACGTG
GCTTTCCATCAAAAAAATATTGACAACATAAAAAACTTTGTGTTATACTTGT
Features (pLannotate 1.2.2; 19 found; start..end, strand, type, name):
      5..21      +  protein_bind   lac operator: The lac repressor binds to the lac operator to inhibit transcription in E. coli. This inhibition can be relieved by adding lactose or isopropyl-β-D-thiogalactopyranoside (IPTG). lac repressor encoded by lacI
     61..84      +  CDS            GFP(1-10) (fragment): fragment of superfolder GFP consisting of the first 10 β-strands associates with GFP11, the 11th β-strand, to reconstitute fluorescent GFP (Cabantous et al., 2005; Kamiyama et al., 2016)
     86..775     +  CDS            mScarlet-I: mScarlet-I is a basic (constitutively fluorescent) red fluorescent protein published in 2016, derived from synthetic construct. It is reported to be a rapidly-maturing monomer with moderate acid sensitivity.
    787..803     +  CDS            SET1 (fragment): solubility-enhancement tag derived from T7 phage gene 10B
    899..1014    +  ncRNA          5S rRNA: Accession: RF00001 - 5S ribosomal RNA
   1018..1104    +  terminator     rrnB T1 terminator: Escherichia coli rrnB; transcription terminator T1 from the E. coli rrnB gene
   1196..1223    +  terminator     rrnB T2 terminator: transcription terminator T2 from the E. coli rrnB gene
   1267..1812    +  rep_origin     p15A ori: Plasmids containing the medium-copy-number p15A origin of replication can be propagated in E. coli cells that contain a second plasmid with the ColE1 origin.
   1843..1920    -  misc_feature   bom (fragment): basis of mobility region from pBR322
   2208..2381    -  CDS            lacZα: LacZα fragment of β-galactosidase; lacZ fragment
   2401..2417    -  protein_bind   lac operator: The lac repressor binds to the lac operator to inhibit transcription in E. coli. This inhibition can be relieved by adding lactose or isopropyl-β-D-thiogalactopyranoside (IPTG). lac repressor encoded by lacI
   2425..2455    -  promoter       lac promoter: promoter for the E. coli lac operon
   2470..2491    -  protein_bind   CAP binding site: CAP binding activates transcription in the presence of cAMP. E. coli catabolite activator protein
   2504..3586    -  CDS            lacI: lac repressor; lacI; The lac repressor binds to the lac operator to inhibit transcription in E. coli. This inhibition can be relieved by adding lactose or isopropyl-β-D-thiogalactopyranoside (IPTG).
   3587..3664    -  promoter       lacIq promoter: lacI (mutant); In the lacIq allele, a single base change in the promoter boosts expression of the lacI gene about 10-fold.
   3800..3839    -  CDS            rop (fragment): Rop protein, which maintains plasmids at low copy number; rop
   3840..4021    -  CDS            TcR (fragment): tetracycline efflux protein; tet; confers resistance to tetracycline
   4043..4189    -  CDS            TRA2_ECOLX (fragment): Protein predicted: Swiss-Prot protein existence level 4. Required for transposition of transposon Tn903. From Escherichia coli.
   4330..5145    -  CDS            KanR: aminoglycoside phosphotransferase; aph(3')-Ia; confers resistance to kanamycin in bacteria or G418 (Geneticin®) in eukaryotes
