[The description below was written by a language model from this plasmid's Addgene catalogue record and pLannotate feature annotations shown in this document.]
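Description:
pNK141h2 is a 5.3 kb bacterial synthetic-biology reporter plasmid built on a pACYC184-derived backbone and designed to express the red fluorescent protein mScarlet-I from an orthogonal ribosome binding site in E. coli. It replicates from the p15A origin, which is compatible with ColE1-type plasmids and so allows co-maintenance with a second plasmid. The catalogue lists the construct as high copy, whereas p15A is generally regarded as a medium-copy origin. Selection is by kanamycin through an aph(3')-Ia (KanR) gene. Short fragments of a tetracycline resistance gene, rop, bom and a Tn903 transposition protein are annotated nearby and appear to be nonfunctional leftovers of backbone assembly.

The reporter cassette begins with a lac operator just upstream of the mScarlet-I coding sequence, and a lacI repressor gene driven by the stronger lacIq promoter is carried on the same plasmid, indicating IPTG-inducible expression. The promoter driving mScarlet-I is not itself annotated, probably because it spans the start of the circular sequence record, and the orthogonal RBS named in the stated purpose is also not picked up in the feature table. The very short GFP(1-10) and SET1 matches flanking the reporter are likely incidental homology to its terminal residues or linker sequence. Transcription ends in an rrnB-derived region containing 5S rRNA sequence and the T1 and T2 terminators. A separate lac promoter, operator, CAP site and lacZα segment lies adjacent to lacI.

Because an orthogonal RBS is read poorly by native ribosomes, mScarlet-I fluorescence serves as a readout of translation by ribosomes carrying a matching altered anti-Shine-Dalgarno sequence. This fits the associated work on orthogonal translation and heterologous ribosome engineering in E. coli.
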