Addgene plasmid #156381: pNK141h2
Purpose: Expresses orthogonal RBS mScarlet-I reporter
Depositing lab: Ahmed Badran. Depositing organization: Broad Institute. Publication: Orthogonal translation enables heterologous ribosome engineering in E. coli. Kolber NS, Fattal R, Bratulic S, Carver GD, Badran AH. Nat Commun. 2021 Jan 26;12(1):599. doi: 10.1038/s41467-020-20759-z. PubMed 33500394.
Backbone
  Vector backbone: pACYC184
  Vector type: Synthetic Biology
Growth in bacteria
  Bacterial resistance: Kanamycin, 50 μg/mL
  Growth temperature: 37°C
  Growth strain: NEB Turbos
  Copy number: High Copy
Gene/Insert
  Gene/Insert name: mScarlet-I
  Species: Synthetic
  Cloning method: Ligation Independent Cloning
Terms and licenses: Academic/Nonprofit Terms; Industry Terms: Not Available to Industry
How to cite: pNK141h2 was a gift from Ahmed Badran (Addgene plasmid # 156381 ; http://n2t.net/addgene:156381 ; RRID:Addgene_156381)
